Addgene plasmid #107863: p15aC-1D
Purpose: Bacterial expression of PIS
Depositing lab: Sanford Simon. Depositing organization: Rockefeller University. Publication: Escherichia coli as a platform for the study of phosphoinositide biology. Botero S, Chiaroni-Clarke R, Simon SM. Sci Adv. 2019 Mar 27;5(3):eaat4872. doi: 10.1126/sciadv.aat4872. eCollection 2019 Mar. PubMed 30944849.
Backbone
  Vector backbone: p15aC
  Vector type: Bacterial Expression
Growth in bacteria
  Bacterial resistance: Chloramphenicol, 25 μg/mL
  Growth temperature: 30°C
  Growth strain: DH5alpha
  Copy number: Low Copy
Gene/Insert
  Gene/Insert name: PIS (alt names: PI synthase; phosphatidyl inositol synthase; phosphatidylinositol synthase)
  Species: Trypanosome brucei
  Promoter: proD
  Tag / fusion protein: myc (N terminal on insert)
  Cloning method: Gibson Cloning
  Sequencing primers: 5′ TATTTCTAGATTTCAGTGCA; 3′ TTACAACAGTACTGCGATGA
Resource information
  A portion of this plasmid was derived from a plasmid made by: Trypanosome brucei phosphatidyl inositol synthase (PIS)(30) was kindly provided by Dr. Terry K. Smith of The University of St Andrews, UK. See references in paper
Terms and licenses: Academic/Nonprofit Terms; Industry Terms: Not Available to Industry
How to cite: p15aC-1D was a gift from Sanford Simon (Addgene plasmid # 107863 ; http://n2t.net/addgene:107863 ; RRID:Addgene_107863)
