[The description below was written by a language model from this plasmid's Addgene catalogue record and pLannotate feature annotations shown in this document.]
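Description:
p15aC-1D is a small bacterial expression plasmid (about 2.9 kb) built on the p15aC backbone and intended for constitutive production of a eukaryotic lipid-synthesis enzyme in Escherichia coli. It replicates from the p15A origin, which the catalogue lists as low copy and which is compatible with ColE1-type plasmids, so the construct can be maintained alongside other vectors in the same cell. Selection is by chloramphenicol resistance, conferred by the cat (chloramphenicol acetyltransferase) gene. In the circular map, cat lies immediately downstream of an annotated AmpR (bla) promoter on the same strand, which suggests that this promoter drives the marker. The short matches annotated as RSF and CloDF13 origin fragments are only a few dozen bases long. They are most likely sequence similarities rather than functional origins.

The payload is phosphatidylinositol synthase (PIS) from Trypanosoma brucei, carrying an N-terminal myc epitope tag for immunodetection and expressed from proD, an insulated constitutive synthetic promoter used in E. coli. The insert was assembled by Gibson cloning. The automated feature table does not annotate the proD promoter, the myc tag or the PIS coding sequence. These presumably lie in the unannotated region between the p15A origin and the cat gene, but their positions are not given in the record.

E. coli does not normally make phosphatidylinositol, so expressing PIS offers a way to introduce this lipid into the bacterium. This fits the associated work, which uses E. coli as a platform for studying phosphoinositide biology. The compatible origin would allow it to be combined with plasmids encoding other enzymes, although the record does not name any specific partner constructs.
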