Features (pLannotate 1.2.2; 5 found; start..end, strand, type, name):
      1..105     -  promoter       AmpR promoter: bla
    331..386     -  rep_origin     RSF ori (fragment): Plasmids containing the RSF 1030 origin of replication can be propagated in E. coli cells that contain additional plasmids with compatible origins.
    474..1019    -  rep_origin     p15A ori: Plasmids containing the medium-copy-number p15A origin of replication can be propagated in E. coli cells that contain a second plasmid with the ColE1 origin.
   2078..2121    -  rep_origin     CloDF13 ori (fragment): Plasmids containing the CloDF13 (CDF) origin of replication can be propagated in E. coli cells that contain additional plasmids with compatible origins.
   2281..2937    -  CDS            cat: CAT_ECOLX - Experimental evidence at protein level: Swiss-Prot protein existence level 1. This enzyme is an effector of chloramphenicol resistance in bacteria. From Escherichia coli. This protein is used as a marker in many commonly used cloning vectors, such as pACYC184.
>Addgene plasmid #107863 | p15aC-1D | addgene full sequence | sequence record 212683 | Addgene NGS Result
ACTCTTCCTTTTTCAATATTATTGAAGCATTTATCAGGGTTATTGTCTCATGAGCGGATACATATTTGAA
TGTATTTAGAAAAATAAACAAATAGGGGTTCCGCGCACATTTCCCCGAAAAGTGCCACCTGACGTCTAAG
AAACCATTATTATCATGACATTAACCTATAAAAATAGGCGTATCACGAGGCCCTTTCGTCACACAGCTAA
CACCACGTCGTCCCTATCTGCTGCCCTAGGTTCAGCACTCTTCTCTTTAGATCTAGCTTCATGTGGCAGG
AGAAAAAAGGCTGCACCGGTGCGTCAGCAGAATATGTGATACAGGATATATTCCGCTTCCTCGCTCACTG
ACTCGCTACGCTCGGTCGTTCGACTGCGGCGAGCGGAAATGGCTTACGAACGGGGCGGAGATTTCCTGGA
AGATGCCAGGAAGATACTTAACAGGGAAGTGAGAGGGCCGCGGCAAAGCCGTTTTTCCATAGGCTCCGCC
CCCCTGACAAGCATCACGAAATCTGACGCTCAAATCAGTGGTGGCGAAACCCGACAGGACTATAAAGATA
CCAGGCGTTTCCCCCTGGCGGCTCCCTCGTGCGCTCTCCTGTTCCTGCCTTTCGGTTTACCGGTGTCATT
CCGCTGTTATGGCCGCGTTTGTCTCATTCCACGCCTGACACTCAGTTCCGGGTAGGCAGTTCGCTCCAAG
CTGGACTGTATGCACGAACCCCCCGTTCAGTCCGACCGCTGCGCCTTATCCGGTAACTATCGTCTTGAGT
CCAACCCGGAAAGACATGCAAAAGCACCACTGGCAGCAGCCACTGGTAATTGATTTAGAGGAGTTAGTCT
TGAAGTCATGCGCCGGTTAAGGCTAAACTGAAAGGACAAGTTTTGGTGACTGCGCTCCTCCAAGCCAGTT
ACCTCGGTTCAAAGAGTTGGTAGCTCAGAGAACCTTCGAAAAACCGCCCTGCAAGGCGGTTTTTTCGTTT
TCAGAGCAAGAGATTACGCGCAGACCAAAACGATCTCAAGAAGATCATCTTATTAATCAGATAAAATATT
TCTAGATTTCAGTGCAATTTATCTCTTCAAATGTAGCACCTGAAGTCAGCCCCATACGATATAAGTTGTA
GCGGCCGCACACAGCTAACACCACGTCGTCCCTATCTGCTGCCCTAGGTCTATGAGTGGTTGCTGGATAA
CTTTACGGGCATGCATAAGGCTCGTATAATATATTCAGGGAGACCACAACGGTTTCCCTCTACAAATAAT
TTTGTTTAACTTTGAGGGACTACAAAAGTACAAGTAAGGAGGTATACATGGAGCAGAAATTGATTAGCGA
GGAAGATTTGGGTAGCGACGGTAGCGCCGGTCCGAAAGCTAAAACTACCACACCATTGCAGGTATGTTTG
TTTTACCCTAACCTCATTGGCTACACACGCGTTATTCTTTCATTGATTTCCTTCTGCTTGCTCGGCCACT
TTCCCATTGCATTTTTATTTTGTTACATCATTGGTTTTGTGCTGGACGCGGTGGATGGCATGGTAGCGCG
ACGGTTTGGCCAATGCACACAGTTTGGTGCAATACTTGATATGTTGACGGATCGGGCGTCAACGGCTGGT
TTGATTGTTGTGGTTGTGCAGGTATTACAACCGCTTCCACATTGGGGAGCCACTTCGCTTGCATGTCTTG
TTTTCCTGGATATTTCTTCGCATTTCTGCGTCATGTACGTGTCGCTTTATGCTGGCCGTACTAGTCATAA
GGACGTGAGCAGCAGTATTTTTTCACTTCTGCGACTTTATTATACAAATCGTCCGTTTATGTGTGCACTT
TGCGTCGGACAGGAACTTTTCTACTTAAACTTATATATGTACGGCGTGTATGGGATCGCTGAACCTGCGT
TTCTGTTCTTTATGGCTTTGACAGCCGCGTTGAGTGCTTTCAAGCAGGTGGTGAATGTGCAACAGCTGCT
GGATAGCATGTATCATCTGGCGGTTCTGGATGCTGCGGGAAGCCGCCAGTAATGATGAGTTAATAACAGG
CCTGCTGGTAATCGCAGGCCTTTTTATTTTTTTTTTTAGCTAGCAGCAGATTACGCGCAGAAAAAAAGGA
TCTCAAGAAGATCCTTTGATCTTATTCTACGGGGTCTGACGCTCAGTGGAACGAAAACTCACGTTAAGGG
ATTTTGGTCATGAGATTATCAAAAAGGATCTTCACCTAGATCCTTTTAAATTAAAAATGAAGTTTTAAAT
CAATCTAAAGTATATATGAGTAAACTTGGTCTGACAGTTACGCCCCGCCCTGCCACTCATCGCAGTACTG
TTGTAATTCATTAAGCATTCTGCCGACATGGAAGCCATCACAAACGGCATGATGAACCTGAATCGCCAGC
GGCATCAGCACCTTGTCGCCTTGCGTATAATATTTGCCCATGGTGAAAACGGGGGCGAAGAAGTTGTCCA
TATTGGCCACGTTTAAATCAAAACTGGTGAAACTCACCCAGGGATTGGCTGAGACGAAAAACATATTCTC
AATAAACCCTTTAGGGAAATAGGCCAGGTTTTCACCGTAACACGCCACATCTTGCGAATATATGTGTAGA
AACTGCCGGAAATCGTCGTGGTATTCACTCCAGAGCGATGAAAACGTTTCAGTTTGCTCATGGAAAACGG
TGTAACAAGGGTGAACACTATCCCATATCACCAGCTCACCGTCTTTCATTGCCATACGGAACTCCGGATG
AGCATTCATCAGGCGGGCAAGAATGTGAATAAAGGCCGGATAAAACTTGTGCTTATTTTTCTTTACGGTC
TTTAAAAAGGCCGTAATATCCAGCTGAACGGTCTGGTTATAGGTACATTGAGCAACTGACTGAAATGCCT
CAAAATGTTCTTTACGATGCCATTGGGATATATCAACGGTGGTATATCCAGTGATTTTTTTCTCCAT
